Addgene plasmid #51959: Ateam1.03-nD/nA/pENTR1A
Purpose: Gateway entry vector containing ATeam1.03-nD/nA, a FRET-based ATP indicator
Depositing lab: Takeharu Nagai. Publication: Reversible dimerization of Aequorea victoria fluorescent proteins increases the dynamic range of FRET-based indicators. Kotera I, Iwasaki T, Imamura H, Noji H, Nagai T. ACS Chem Biol. 2010 Feb 19;5(2):215-22. doi: 10.1021/cb900263z. PubMed 20047338.
Backbone
  Vector backbone: pENTR1A
  Backbone manufacturer: Invitrogen
  Vector type: entry vector
Growth in bacteria
  Bacterial resistance: Kanamycin, 50 μg/mL
  Growth temperature: 37°C
  Growth strain: DH5alpha
  Copy number: High Copy
Gene/Insert
  Gene/Insert name: ATeam1.03-nD/nA
  Species: Synthetic
  Insert size (bp): 1800
  Cloning method: Restriction Enzyme; 5′ cloning site DraI (destroyed during cloning); 3′ cloning site EcoRV (destroyed during cloning)
  Sequencing primers: 5′ pENTR-F; 3′ pENTR-R
Terms and licenses: Academic/Nonprofit Terms; Industry Terms: Not Available to Industry
How to cite: Ateam1.03-nD/nA/pENTR1A was a gift from Takeharu Nagai (Addgene plasmid # 51959 ; http://n2t.net/addgene:51959 ; RRID:Addgene_51959)
