[The description below was written by a language model from this plasmid's Addgene catalogue record.]
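Description:
Ateam1.03-nD/nA/pENTR1A is a Gateway entry clone built on the commercial pENTR1A backbone. It is maintained in E. coli as a high-copy plasmid under kanamycin selection. As an entry vector, it is a shuttle rather than an expression construct. In pENTR-type plasmids the insert sits between attL recombination sites, so an LR recombination reaction can move it into any compatible destination vector, which then supplies the promoter and other host-specific expression elements. The record includes no feature table. It names no promoter, origin or att sites explicitly, so those details rest on the general design of the backbone.

The insert is a synthetic coding sequence of about 1.8 kb for ATeam1.03-nD/nA, a genetically encoded FRET-based ATP indicator. It was placed in the vector by restriction cloning, using DraI and EcoRV sites that were both destroyed in the process, so the insert cannot be released again with those enzymes. ATeam-type sensors generally place an ATP-binding module between a donor and an acceptor fluorescent protein derived from Aequorea victoria. ATP binding changes the conformation of the sensor, and with it the efficiency of energy transfer between the two fluorophores, giving a ratiometric readout. The associated work concerns using reversible dimerization of these fluorescent proteins to enlarge the dynamic range of FRET indicators. The "nD/nA" suffix presumably marks donor and acceptor variants of that kind, although the record does not list the specific mutations.

The construct is typically used as a source clone for transferring this ATP sensor into expression vectors of choice, for imaging ATP levels in living cells.
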