>Addgene plasmid #51959 | Ateam1.03-nD/nA/pENTR1A | depositor partial sequence | sequence record 79997 | insert
TCGAGTATGGTGAGCAAGGGCGAGGAGCTGTTCACCGGGGTGGTGCCCATCCTGGTCGAGCTGGACGGCG
ACGTAAACGGCCACAGGTTCAGCGTGTCCGGCGAGGGCGAGGGCGATGCCACCTACGGCAAGCTGACCCT
GAAGTTCATCTGCACCACCGGCAAGCTGCCCGTGCCCTGGCCCACCCTCGTGACCACCCTGACCTGGGGC
GTGCAGTGCTTCGCCCGCTACCCCGACCACATGAAGCAGCACGACTTCTTCAAGTCCGCCATGCCCGAAG
GCTACGTCCAGGAGCGTACCATCTTCTTCAAGGACGACGGCAACTACAAGACCCGCGCCGAGGTGAAGTT
CGAGGGCGACACCCTGGTGAACCGCATCGAGCTGAAGGGCATCGACTTCAAGGAGGACGGCAACATCCTG
GGGCACAAGCTGGAGTACAACTACATCAGCCACAACGTCTATATCACCGCCGACAAGCAGAAGAACGGCA
TCAAGGCCCACTTCAAGATCCGCCACAACATCGAGGACGGCGGCGTGCAGCTCGCCGACCACTACCAGCA
GAACACCCCCATCGGCGACGGCCCCGTGCTGCTGCCCGACAACCACTACCTGAGCACCCAGTCCGCCCTG
AGCAAAGACCCCAACGAGAAGCGCGATCACATGGTCCTGCTGGAGTTCGTGACCGCCGCCATCGATATGA
AAACTGTGAAAGTGAATATAACAACCCCTGATGGGCCAGTCTACGACGCTGATATCGAGATGGTGTCCGT
GCGGGCCGAGAGTGGTGATCTCGGCATCCTCCCCGGTCACATTCCCACAAAGGCCCCACTGAAGATCGGA
GCTGTGCGGCTGAAGAAGGACGGCCAAACCGAGATGGTCGCAGTCTCAGGCGGCACTGTTGAAGTGCGGC
CTGACCACGTTACCATTAATGCTCAAGCCGCTGAAACAGCCGAAGGAATCGACAAAGAGAGAGCAGAAGC
CGCAAGACAGAGGGCCCAGGAGCGGCTGAACTCTCAATCCGATGACACCGATATTCGCCGGGCCGAGCTG
GCACTGCAGAGGGCCCTGAACAGACTGGACGTGGCTGGGAAGGCAAACGAATTCATGGACGGCGGCGTGC
AGCTCGCCGACCACTACCAGCAGAACACCCCCATCGGCGACGGCCCCGTGCTGCTGCCCGACAACCACTA
CCTGAGCTACCAGTCCGCCCTGAGCAAAGACCCCAACGAGAAGCGCGATCACATGGTCCTGCTGGAGTTC
GTGACCGCCGCCGGGATCACTCTCGGCATGGACGAGCTGTACAAGGGTGGCAGCGGTGGCATGGTGAGCA
AGGGCGAGGAGCTGTTCACCGGGGTGGTGCCCATCCTGGTCGAGCTGGACGGCGACGTAAACGGCCACAA
GTTCAGCGTGTCCGGCGAGGGCGAGGGCGATGCCACCTACGGCAAGCTGACCCTGAAGCTGATCTGCACC
ACCGGCAAGCTGCCCGTGCCCTGGCCCACCCTCGTGACCACCCTGGGCTACGGCCTGCAGTGCTTCGCCC
GCTACCCCGACCACATGAAGCAGCACGACTTCTTCAAGTCCGCCATGCCCGAAGGCTACGTCCAGGAGCG
CACCATCTTCTTCAAGGACGACGGCAACTACAAGACCCGCGCCGAGGTGAAGTTCGAGGGCGACACCCTG
GTGAACCGCATCGAGCTGAAGGGCATCGACTTCAAGGAGGACGGCAACATCCTGGGGCACAAGCTGGAGT
ACAACTACAACAGCCACAACGTCTATATCACCGCCGACAAGCAGAAGAACGGCATCAAGGCCAACTTCAA
GATCCGCCACAACATCGAGTAAGCT
