>Addgene plasmid #51959 | Ateam1.03-nD/nA/pENTR1A | addgene partial sequence | sequence record 80878 | pENTR-F 5'-CTACAAACTCTTCCTGTTAGTTAG-3'
ATGATTTTATTTTGACTGATAGTGACCTGTTCGTTGCAACAAATTGATAAGCAATGCTTTTTTATAATGC
CAACTTTGTACAAAAAAGCAGGCTTTTCGAGTATGGTGAGCAAGGGCGAGGAGCTGTTCACCGGGGTGGT
GCCCATCCTGGTCGAGCTGGACGGCGACGTAAACGGCCACAGGTTCAGCGTGTCCGGCGAGGGCGAGGGC
GATGCCACCTACGGCAAGCTGACCCTGAAGTTCATCTGCACCACCGGCAAGCTGCCCGTGCCCTGGCCCA
CCCTCGTGACCACCCTGACCTGGGGCGTGCAGTGCTTCGCCCGCTACCCCGACCACATGAAGCAGCACGA
CTTCTTCAAGTCCGCCATGCCCGAAGGCTACGTCCAGGAGCGTACCATCTTCTTCAAGGACGACGGCAAC
TACAAGACCCGCGCCGAGGTGAAGTTCGAGGGCGACACCCTGGTGAACCGCATCGAGCTGAAGGGCATCG
ACTTCAAGGAGGACGGCAACATCCTGGGGCACAAGCTGGAGTACAACTACATCAGCCACAACGTCTATAT
CACCGCCGACAAGCAGAAGAACGGCATCAAGGCCCACTTCAAGATCCGCCACAACATCGAGGACGGCGGC
GTGCAGCTCGCCGACCACTACCAGCAGAACACCCCCATCGGCGACGGCCCCGTGCTGCTGCCCGACAACC
ACTACCTGAGCACCCAGTCCGCCCTGAGCAAAGACCCCAACGAGAAGCGCGATCACATGGTCCTGCTGGA
GTTCGTGACCGCCGCCATCGATATGAAAACTGTGAAAGTGAATATAACAACCCCTGATGGGCCAGTCTAC
GACGCTGATATCGAGATGGTGTCCGTGCGGGCCGAGAGTGGTGATCTCGGCATCC
