>Addgene plasmid #51959 | Ateam1.03-nD/nA/pENTR1A | addgene partial sequence | sequence record 81764 | ATPepsilon-F2 5'-ACGCTGATATCGAGATGGTGTC-3'
CCCGGTCACATTCCCACAAAGGCCCCACTGAAGATCGGAGCTGTGCGGCTGAAGAAGGACGGCCAAACCG
AGATGGTCGCAGTCTCAGGCGGCACTGTTGAAGTGCGGCCTGACCACGTTACCATTAATGCTCAAGCCGC
TGAAACAGCCGAAGGAATCGACAAAGAGAGAGCAGAAGCCGCAAGACAGAGGGCCCAGGAGCGGCTGAAC
TCTCAATCCGATGACACCGATATTCGCCGGGCCGAGCTGGCACTGCAGAGGGCCCTGAACAGACTGGACG
TGGCTGGGAAGGCAAACGAATTCATGGACGGCGGCGTGCAGCTCGCCGACCACTACCAGCAGAACACCCC
CATCGGCGACGGCCCCGTGCTGCTGCCCGACAACCACTACCTGAGCTACCAGTCCGCCCTGAGCAAAGAC
CCCAACGAGAAGCGCGATCACATGGTCCTGCTGGAGTTCGTGACCGCCGCCGGGATCACTCTCGGCATGG
ACGAGCTGTACAAGGGTGGCAGCGGTGGCATGGTGAGCAAGGGCGAGGAGCTGTTCACCGGGGTGGTGCC
CATCCTGGTCGAGCTGGACGGCGACGTAAACGGCCACAAGTTCAGCGTGTCCGGCGAGGGCGAGGGCGAT
GCCACCTACGGCAAGCTGACCCTGAAGCTGATCTGCACCACCGGCAAGCTGCCCGTGCCCTGGCCCACCC
TCGTGACCACCCTGGGCTACGGCCTGCAGTGCTTCGCCCGCTACCCCGACCACATGAAGCAGCACGACTT
CTTCAAGTCCGCCATGCCCGAAGGCTACGTCCAGGAGCGCACCATCTTCTTCAAGGACGACGGCAACTAC
AAGACCCGCGCCGAGGTGAAGTTCGAGGGCGA
